>Addgene plasmid #11018 | pBABE hygro MEN1 W436R | depositor partial sequence | sequence record 6852 | Author sequence
GAATTCCCGGGTCGACCACGCGTCCGGTGTCCGGAGCCGCGGACCTAGAGATCCCAGAAGCCACAGCGCA
GCGGCCCGGCCCGCCACTATTTCCAGGCTCTGCGGGGCAGGGGCCGCCGCCCACCGCCCGCCGCCATGGG
GCTGAAGGCCGCCCAGAAGACGCTGTTCCCGCTGCGCTCCATCGACGACGTGGTGCGCCTGTTTGCTGCC
GAGCTGGGCCGAGAGGAGCCGGACCTGGTGCTCCTTTCCTTGGTGCTGGGCTTCGTGGAGCATTTTCTGG
CTGTCAACCGCGTCATCCCTACCAACGTTCCCGAGCTCACCTTCCAGCCCAGCCCCGCCCCCGACCCGCC
TGGCGGCCTCACCTACTTTCCCGTGGCCGACCTGTCTATCATCGCCGCCCTCTATGCCCGCTTCACCGCC
CAGATCCGAGGCGCCGTCGACCTGTCCCTCTATCCTCGAGAAGGGGGTGTCTCCAGCCGTGAGCTGGTGA
AGAAGGTCTCCGATGTCATATGGAACAGCCTCAGCCGCTCCTACTTCAAGGATCGGGCCCACATCCAGTC
CCTCTTCAGCTTCATCACAGGCACCAAATTGGACAGCTCCGGTGTGGCCTTTGCTGTGGTTGGGGCCTGC
CAGGCCCTGGGTCTCCGGGATGTCCACCTCGCCCTGTCTGAGGATCATGCCTGGGTAGTGTTTGGGCCCA
ATGGGGAGCAGACAGCTGAGGTCACCTGGCACGGCAAGGGCAACGAGGACCGCAGGGGCCAGACAGTCAA
TGCCGGTGTGGCTGAGCGGAGCTGGCTGTACCTGAAAGGATCATACATGCGCTGTGACCGCAAGATGGAG
GTGGCGTTCATGGTGTGTGCCATCAACCCTTCCATTGACCTGCACACCGACTCGCTGGAGCTTCTGCAGC
TGCAGCAGAAGCTGCTCTGGCTGCTCTATGACCTGGGACATCTGGAAAGGTACCCCATGGCCTTAGGGAA
CCTGGCAGATCTAGAGGAGCTGGAGCCCACCCCTGGCCGGCCAGACCCACTCACCCTCTACCACAAGGGC
ATTGCCTCAGCCAAGACCTACTATCGGGATGAACACATCTACCCCTACATGTACCTGGCTGGCTACCACT
GTCGCAACCGCAATGTGCGGGAAGCCCTGCAGGCCTGGGCGGACACGGCCACTGTCATCCAGGACTACAA
CTACTGCCGGGAAGACGAGGAGATCTACAAGGAGTTCTTTGAAGTAGCCAATGATGTCATCCCCAACCTG
CTGAAGGAGGCAGCCAGCTTGCTGGAGGCGGGCGAGGAGCGGCCGGGGGAGCAAAGCCAGGGCACCCAGA
GCCAAGGTTCCGCCCTCCAGGACCCTGAGTGCTTCGCCCACCTGCTGCGATTCTACGACGGCATCTGCAA
ATGGGAGGAGGGCAGTCCCACGCCTGTGCTGCACGTGGGCCGGGCCACCTTTCTTGTGCAGTCCCTAGGC
CGTTTTGAGGGACAGGTGCGGCAGAAGGTGCGCATAGTGAGCCGAGAGGCCGAGGCGGCCGAGGCCGAGG
AGCCGTGGGGCGAGGAAGCCCGGGAAGGCCGGCGGCGGGGCCCACGGCGGGAGTCCAAGCCAGAGGAGCC
CCCGCCGCCCAAGAAGCCAGCACTGGACAAGGGCCTGGGCACCGGCCAGGGTGCAGTGTCAGGACCCCCC
CGGAAGCCTCCTGGGACTGTCGCTGGCACAGCCCGAGGCCCTGAAGGTGGCAGCACGGCTCAGGTGCCAG
CACCCGCAGCATCACCACCGCCGGAGGGTCCAGTGCTCACTTTCCAGAGTGAGAAGATGAAGGGCATGAA
GGAGCTGCTGGTGGCCACCAAGATCAACTCGAGCGCCATCAAGCTGCAACTCACGGCACAGTCGCAAGTG
CAGATGAAGAAGCAGAAAGTGTCCACCCCTAGTGACTACACTCTGTCTTTCCTCAAGCGGCAGCGCAAAG
GCCTCTGAACTACTGGGGACTTCGGACCGCTTGTGGGGACCCAGGCTCCGCCTTAGTCCCCCAACTCTGA
GCCCATGTTCTGCCCCCAGCCCAAAGGGGACAGGCCTCACCTCTACCCAAACCCTAGGTTCCCGGTCCCG
AGTACAGTCTGTATCAAACCCACGATTTTCTCCAGCTCAGAACCCAGGGCTCTGCCCCAGTCGTTAGAAT
ATAGGTCTCTTCTCCCAGAATCCCAGCCGGCCAATGGAAACCTCACGCTGGGTCCTAATTACCAGTCTTT
AAAGGCCCAGCCCCTAGAAACCCAAGCTCCTCCTCGGAACCGCTCACCTAGAGCCAGACCAACGTTACTC
AGGGCTCCTCCCAGCTTGTAGGAGCTGAGGTTTCACCCTTAACCCAAGGGAGCACAGGTCCCACCTCCAG
CCCGGGGAGCCTAGGACCACTCAGCCCCTAGGAGTATATTTCCGCACTTCAGAATTC
