>Addgene plasmid #11018 | pBABE hygro MEN1 W436R | addgene partial sequence | sequence record 17988 | 11018 with pBABE5'
TGGTGGTACGTAGGAATTCCCGGGTCGACCCACGCGTCCGGTGTCCGGAGCCGCGGACCTAGAGATCCCA
GAAGCCACAGCGCAGCGGCCCGGCCCGCCACTATTTCCAGGCTCTGCGGGGCAGGGGCCGCCGCCCACCG
CCCGCCGCCATGGGGCTGAAGGCCGCCCAGAAGACGCTGTTCCCGCTGCGCTCCATCGACGACGTGGTGC
GCCTGTTTGCTGCCGAGCTGGGCCGAGAGGAGCCGGACCTGGTGCTCCTTTCCTTGGTGCTGGGCTTCGT
GGAGCATTTTCTGGCTGTCAACCGCGTCATCCCTACCAACGTTCCCGAGCTCACCTTCCAGCCCAGCCCC
GCCCCCGACCCGCCTGGCGGCCTCACCTACTTTCCCGTGGCCGACCTGTCTATCATCGCCGCCCTCTATG
CCCGCTTCACCGCCCAGATCCGAGGCGCCGTCGACCTGTCCCTCTATCCTCGAGAAGGGGGTGTCTCCAG
CCGTGAGCTGGTGAAGAAGGTCTCCGATGTCATATGGAACAGCCTCAGCCGCTCCTACTTCAAGGATCGG
GCCCACATCCAGTCCCTCTTCAGCTTCATCACAGGCACCAAATTGGACAGCTCCGGTGTGGCCTTGCTGG
TGGTTGGGGCCTGCCAGGCCCTGGGTCTCCGGGATGTCCACCTCGCCCTGTCTGAGGATCATGCCTGGGT
A
