[The description below was written by a language model from this plasmid's Addgene catalogue record.]
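Description:
pBABE hygro MEN1 W436R is a retroviral mammalian expression plasmid built on the pBABE hygro backbone (about 5.6 kb without insert). It is maintained in E. coli as a high-copy plasmid under ampicillin selection, and it carries a hygromycin resistance marker for selecting transduced or transfected mammalian cells. No feature table accompanies the record, so the promoters and viral elements are not itemised. In the pBABE vector family generally, the cloned gene is transcribed from the Moloney murine leukaemia virus 5′ LTR, a packaging signal allows the transcript to be incorporated into virions when gag, pol and env are supplied by a packaging cell line, and the drug marker is driven by an internal SV40 promoter.

The insert is a roughly 2.4 kb human MEN1 cDNA (multiple endocrine neoplasia I), which encodes the tumour suppressor menin, carrying the missense substitution W436R. According to the depositor, the fragment retains both 5′ and 3′ untranslated regions. It was cloned into a single EcoRI site that remains intact at both ends, so the insert can be released with EcoRI, but its orientation is not enforced by the cloning strategy. No epitope tag or reporter is recorded.

The associated publication describes menin's association with a trithorax-family histone methyltransferase complex and with the Hoxc8 locus. This suggests the construct is used for stable expression of a point-mutant menin in mammalian cells, probably for comparison with the wild-type protein. The record does not state the functional consequence of W436R.
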