Addgene plasmid #11018: pBABE hygro MEN1 W436R
Depositing lab: Matthew Meyerson. Depositing organization: Dana-Farber Cancer Institute. Publication: Menin associates with a trithorax family histone methyltransferase complex and with the hoxc8 locus. Hughes CM, Rozenblatt-Rosen O, Milne TA, Copeland TD, Levine SS, Lee JC, Hayes DN, Shanmugam KS, Bhattacharjee A, Biondi CA, Kay GF, Hayward NK, Hess JL, Meyerson M. Mol Cell. 2004 Feb 27. 13(4):587-97. 10.1016/S1097-2765(04)00081-4 PubMed 14992727.
Backbone
  Vector backbone: pBABE hygro
  Backbone manufacturer: available at Addgene
  Backbone size w/o insert (bp): 5558
  Vector type: Mammalian Expression, Retroviral
  Selectable markers: Hygromycin
Growth in bacteria
  Bacterial resistance: Ampicillin, 100 μg/mL
  Growth temperature: 37°C
  Growth strain: DH5alpha
  Copy number: High Copy
Gene/Insert
  Gene/Insert name: MEN1 W436R (alt name: multiple endocrine neoplasia I)
  Species: H. sapiens (human)
  Insert size (bp): 2437
  Mutation: W436R
  Entrez Gene: MEN1 (a.k.a. MEAI, SCG2)
  Cloning method: Restriction Enzyme; 5′ cloning site EcoRI (not destroyed); 3′ cloning site EcoRI (not destroyed)
  Sequencing primers: 5′ pBABE5'
Terms and licenses: Academic/Nonprofit Terms; Industry Terms: Not Available to Industry
Depositor comments: Contains 5' and 3' untranslated regions. Author has deposited the sequence of the insert. Click on "sequence" to view.
How to cite: pBABE hygro MEN1 W436R was a gift from Matthew Meyerson (Addgene plasmid # 11018 ; http://n2t.net/addgene:11018 ; RRID:Addgene_11018)
